>Addgene plasmid #108710 | pGEXNKI-GST-3C-LIC | depositor full sequence | sequence record 204978 | pGEXNKI-GST-3C-LIC sequence 5128 bps
ACGTTATCGACTGCACGGTGCACCAATGCTTCTGGCGTCAGGCAGCCATCGGAAGCTGTGGTATGGCTGT
GCAGGTCGTAAATCACTGCATAATTCGTGTCGCTCAAGGCGCACTCCCGTTCTGGATAATGTTTTTTGCG
CCGACATCATAACGGTTCTGGCAAATATTCTGAAATGAGCTGTTGACAATTAATCATCGGCTCGTATAAT
GTGTGGAATTGTGAGCGGATAACAATTTCACACAGGAAACAGTATTCATGTCCCCTATACTAGGTTATTG
GAAAATTAAGGGCCTTGTGCAACCCACTCGACTTCTTTTGGAATATCTTGAAGAAAAATATGAAGAGCAT
TTGTATGAGCGCGATGAAGGTGATAAATGGCGAAACAAAAAGTTTGAATTGGGTTTGGAGTTTCCCAATC
TTCCTTATTATATTGATGGTGATGTTAAATTAACACAGTCTATGGCCATCATACGTTATATAGCTGACAA
GCACAACATGTTGGGTGGTTGTCCAAAAGAGCGTGCAGAGATTTCAATGCTTGAAGGAGCGGTTTTGGAT
ATTAGATACGGTGTTTCGAGAATTGCATATAGTAAAGACTTTGAAACTCTCAAAGTTGATTTTCTTAGCA
AGCTACCTGAAATGCTGAAAATGTTCGAAGATCGTTTATGTCATAAAACATATTTAAATGGTGATCATGT
AACCCATCCTGACTTCATGTTGTATGACGCTCTTGATGTTGTTTTATACATGGACCCAATGTGCCTGGAT
GCGTTCCCAAAATTAGTTTGTTTTAAAAAACGTATTGAAGCTATCCCACAAATTGATAAGTACTTGAAAT
CCAGCAAGTATATAGCATGGCCTTTGCAGGGCTGGCAAGCCACGTTTGGTGGTGGCGACCATCCTCCAAA
ATCGGATCTGGTTCCGCGTGGATCCTCCGCGGCTCTTGAGGTGCTCTTTCAGGGACCCGGGTACCAAGAA
CAAAAACTCATCTCAGAAGAGGATCTGTTGGTACCCGGGCTTCTCCTCGAGCACCACCACCACCACCACT
GAGATCCGGCTGCTAACAAAGCCCGAAAGGAAGCTGAGTTGGCTGCTGCCACCGCTGAGCAATAACTAGG
AATTCATCGTGACTGACTGACGATCTGCCTCGCGCGTTTCGGTGATGACGGTGAAAACCTCTGACACATG
CAGCTCCCGGAGACGGTCACAGCTTGTCTGTAAGCGGATGCCGGGAGCAGACAAGCCCGTCAGGGCGCGT
CAGCGGGTGTTGGCGGGTGTCGGGGCGCAGCCATGACCCAGTCACGTAGCGATAGCGGAGTGTATAATTC
TTGAAGACGAAAGGGCCTCGTGATACGCCTATTTTTATAGGTTAATGTCATGATAATAATGGTTTCTTAG
ACGTCAGGTGGCACTTTTCGGGGAAATGTGCGCGGAACCCCTATTTGTTTATTTTTCTAAATACATTCAA
ATATGTATCCGCTCATGAGACAATAACCCTGATAAATGCTTCAATAATATTGAAAAAGGAAGAGTATGAG
TATTCAACATTTCCGTGTCGCCCTTATTCCCTTTTTTGCGGCATTTTGCCTTCCTGTTTTTGCTCACCCA
GAAACGCTGGTGAAAGTAAAAGATGCTGAAGATCAGTTGGGTGCACGAGTGGGTTACATCGAACTGGATC
TCAACAGCGGTAAGATCCTTGAGAGTTTTCGCCCCGAAGAACGTTTTCCAATGATGAGCACTTTTAAAGT
TCTGCTATGTGGCGCGGTATTATCCCGTGTTGACGCCGGGCAAGAGCAACTCGGTCGCCGCATACACTAT
TCTCAGAATGACTTGGTTGAGTACTCACCAGTCACAGAAAAGCATCTTACGGATGGCATGACAGTAAGAG
AATTATGCAGTGCTGCCATAACCATGAGTGATAACACTGCGGCCAACTTACTTCTGACAACGATCGGAGG
ACCGAAGGAGCTAACCGCTTTTTTGCACAACATGGGGGATCATGTAACTCGCCTTGATCGTTGGGAACCG
GAGCTGAATGAAGCCATACCAAACGACGAGCGTGACACCACGATGCCTGCAGCAATGGCAACAACGTTGC
GCAAACTATTAACTGGCGAACTACTTACTCTAGCTTCCCGGCAACAATTAATAGACTGGATGGAGGCGGA
TAAAGTTGCAGGACCACTTCTGCGCTCGGCCCTTCCGGCTGGCTGGTTTATTGCTGATAAATCTGGAGCC
GGTGAGCGTGGGTCTCGCGGTATCATTGCAGCACTGGGGCCAGATGGTAAGCCCTCCCGTATCGTAGTTA
TCTACACGACGGGGAGTCAGGCAACTATGGATGAACGAAATAGACAGATCGCTGAGATAGGTGCCTCACT
GATTAAGCATTGGTAACTGTCAGACCAAGTTTACTCATATATACTTTAGATTGATTTAAAACTTCATTTT
TAATTTAAAAGGATCTAGGTGAAGATCCTTTTTGATAATCTCATGACCAAAATCCCTTAACGTGAGTTTT
CGTTCCACTGAGCGTCAGACCCCGTAGAAAAGATCAAAGGATCTTCTTGAGATCCTTTTTTTCTGCGCGT
AATCTGCTGCTTGCAAACAAAAAAACCACCGCTACCAGCGGTGGTTTGTTTGCCGGATCAAGAGCTACCA
ACTCTTTTTCCGAAGGTAACTGGCTTCAGCAGAGCGCAGATACCAAATACTGTCCTTCTAGTGTAGCCGT
AGTTAGGCCACCACTTCAAGAACTCTGTAGCACCGCCTACATACCTCGCTCTGCTAATCCTGTTACCAGT
GGCTGCTGCCAGTGGCGATAAGTCGTGTCTTACCGGGTTGGACTCAAGACGATAGTTACCGGATAAGGCG
CAGCGGTCGGGCTGAACGGGGGGTTCGTGCACACAGCCCAGCTTGGAGCGAACGACCTACACCGAACTGA
GATACCTACAGCGTGAGCTATGAGAAAGCGCCACGCTTCCCGAAGGGAGAAAGGCGGACAGGTATCCGGT
AAGCGGCAGGGTCGGAACAGGAGAGCGCACGAGGGAGCTTCCAGGGGGAAACGCCTGGTATCTTTATAGT
CCTGTCGGGTTTCGCCACCTCTGACTTGAGCGTCGATTTTTGTGATGCTCGTCAGGGGGGCGGAGCCTAT
GGAAAAACGCCAGCAACGCGGCCTTTTTACGGTTCCTGGCCTTTTGCTGGCCTTTTGCTCACATGTTCTT
TCCTGCGTTATCCCCTGATTCTGTGGATAACCGTATTACCGCCTTTGAGTGAGCTGATACCGCTCGCCGC
AGCCGAACGACCGAGCGCAGCGAGTCAGTGAGCGAGGAAGCGGAAGAGCGCCTGATGCGGTATTTTCTCC
TTACGCATCTGTGCGGTATTTCACACCGCATAAATTCCGACACCATCGAATGGTGCAAAACCTTTCGCGG
TATGGCATGATAGCGCCCGGAAGAGAGTCAATTCAGGGTGGTGAATGTGAAACCAGTAACGTTATACGAT
GTCGCAGAGTATGCCGGTGTCTCTTATCAGACCGTTTCCCGCGTGGTGAACCAGGCCAGCCACGTTTCTG
CGAAAACGCGGGAAAAAGTGGAAGCGGCGATGGCGGAGCTGAATTACATTCCCAACCGCGTGGCACAACA
ACTGGCGGGCAAACAGTCGTTGCTGATTGGCGTTGCCACCTCCAGTCTGGCCCTGCACGCGCCGTCGCAA
ATTGTCGCGGCGATTAAATCTCGCGCCGATCAACTGGGTGCCAGCGTGGTGGTGTCGATGGTAGAACGAA
GCGGCGTCGAAGCCTGTAAAGCGGCGGTGCACAATCTTCTCGCGCAACGCGTCAGTGGGCTGATCATTAA
CTATCCGCTGGATGACCAGGATGCCATTGCTGTGGAAGCTGCCTGCACTAATGTTCCGGCGTTATTTCTT
GATGTCTCTGACCAGACACCCATCAACAGTATTATTTTCTCCCATGAAGACGGTACGCGACTGGGCGTGG
AGCATCTGGTCGCATTGGGTCACCAGCAAATCGCGCTGTTAGCGGGCCCATTAAGTTCTGTCTCGGCGCG
TCTGCGTCTGGCTGGCTGGCATAAATATCTCACTCGCAATCAAATTCAGCCGATAGCGGAACGGGAAGGC
GACTGGAGTGCCATGTCCGGTTTTCAACAAACCATGCAAATGCTGAATGAGGGCATCGTTCCCACTGCGA
TGCTGGTTGCCAACGATCAGATGGCGCTGGGCGCAATGCGCGCCATTACCGAGTCCGGGCTGCGCGTTGG
TGCGGATATCTCGGTAGTGGGATACGACGATACCGAAGACAGCTCATGTTATATCCCGCCGTTAACCACC
ATCAAACAGGATTTTCGCCTGCTGGGGCAAACCAGCGTGGACCGCTTGCTGCAACTCTCTCAGGGCCAGG
CGGTGAAGGGCAATCAGCTGTTGCCCGTCTCACTGGTGAAAAGAAAAACCACCCTGGCGCCCAATACGCA
AACCGCCTCTCCCCGCGCGTTGGCCGATTCATTAATGCAGCTGGCACGACAGGTTTCCCGACTGGAAAGC
GGGCAGTGAGCGCAACGCAATTAATGTGAGTTAGCTCACTCATTAGGCACCCCAGGCTTTACACTTTATG
CTTCCGGCTCGTATGTTGTGTGGAATTGTGAGCGGATAACAATTTCACACAGGAAACAGCTATGACCATG
ATTACGGATTCACTGGCCGTCGTTTTACAACGTCGTGACTGGGAAAACCCTGGCGTTACCCAACTTAATC
GCCTTGCAGCACATCCCCCTTTCGCCAGCTGGCGTAATAGCGAAGAGGCCCGCACCGATCGCCCTTCCCA
ACAGTTGCGCAGCCTGAATGGCGAATGGCGCTTTGCCTGGTTTCCGGCACCAGAAGCGGTGCCGGAAAGC
TGGCTGGAGTGCGATCTTCCTGAGGCCGATACTGTCGTCGTCCCCTCAAACTGGCAGATGCACGGTTACG
ATGCGCCCATCTACACCAACGTAACCTATCCCATTACGGTCAATCCGCCGTTTGTTCCCACGGAGAATCC
GACGGGTTGTTACTCGCTCACATTTAATGTTGATGAAAGCTGGCTACAGGAAGGCCAGACGCGAATTATT
TTTGATGGCGTTGGAATT
Features (pLannotate 1.2.2; 18 found; start..end, strand, type, name):
      6..107     -  CDS            yciV (fragment): RNAAM_ECOLI - Also known as trpH From Escherichia coli (strain K12).
    183..211     +  promoter       tac promoter: strong E. coli promoter; hybrid between the trp and lac UV5 promoters
    219..235     +  protein_bind   lac operator: The lac repressor binds to the lac operator to inhibit transcription in E. coli. This inhibition can be relieved by adding lactose or isopropyl-β-D-thiogalactopyranoside (IPTG). lac repressor encoded by lacI
    258..911     +  CDS            GST26_SCHJA: Experimental evidence at protein level: Swiss-Prot protein existence level 1. GST isoenzymes appear to play a central role in the parasite detoxification system. Other functions are also suspected including a role in increasing the solubility of haematin in the parasite gut. From Schistosoma japonicum (Blood fluke).
   1032..1049    +  CDS            9xHis (fragment): 9xHis affinity tag
   1059..1108    +  CDS            SET1 (fragment): solubility-enhancement tag derived from T7 phage gene 10B
   1145..1184    +  CDS            rop (fragment): Rop protein, which maintains plasmids at low copy number; rop
   1286..1326    +  misc_feature   bom (fragment): basis of mobility region from pBR322
   1431..1535    +  promoter       AmpR promoter: bla
   1536..2396    +  CDS            AmpR: β-lactamase; bla; confers resistance to ampicillin, carbenicillin, and related antibiotics
   2567..3155    +  rep_origin     ori: high-copy-number ColE1/pMB1/pBR322/pUC origin of replication
   3341..3392    -  misc_feature   bom (fragment): basis of mobility region from pBR322
   3399..3476    +  promoter       lacIq promoter: lacI (mutant); In the lacIq allele, a single base change in the promoter boosts expression of the lacI gene about 10-fold.
   3477..4559    +  CDS            lacI: lac repressor; lacI; The lac repressor binds to the lac operator to inhibit transcription in E. coli. This inhibition can be relieved by adding lactose or isopropyl-β-D-thiogalactopyranoside (IPTG).
   4572..4593    +  protein_bind   CAP binding site: CAP binding activates transcription in the presence of cAMP. E. coli catabolite activator protein
   4608..4638    +  promoter       lac promoter: promoter for the E. coli lac operon
   4646..4662    +  protein_bind   lac operator: The lac repressor binds to the lac operator to inhibit transcription in E. coli. This inhibition can be relieved by adding lactose or isopropyl-β-D-thiogalactopyranoside (IPTG). lac repressor encoded by lacI
   4682..4855    +  CDS            lacZα: LacZα fragment of β-galactosidase; lacZ fragment
