>Addgene plasmid #108710 | pGEXNKI-GST-3C-LIC | addgene full sequence | sequence record 208320 | Addgene NGS Result
GCTTATCGACTGCACGGTGCACCAATGCTTCTGGCGTCAGGCAGCCATCGGAAGCTGTGGTATGGCTGTG
CAGGTCGTAAATCACTGCATAATTCGTGTCGCTCAAGGCGCACTCCCGTTCTGGATAATGTTTTTTGCGC
CGACATCATAACGGTTCTGGCAAATATTCTGAAATGAGCTGTTGACAATTAATCATCGGCTCGTATAATG
TGTGGAATTGTGAGCGGATAACAATTTCACACAGGAAACAGTATTCATGTCCCCTATACTAGGTTATTGG
AAAATTAAGGGCCTTGTGCAACCCACTCGACTTCTTTTGGAATATCTTGAAGAAAAATATGAAGAGCATT
TGTATGAGCGCGATGAAGGTGATAAATGGCGAAACAAAAAGTTTGAATTGGGTTTGGAGTTTCCCAATCT
TCCTTATTATATTGATGGTGATGTTAAATTAACACAGTCTATGGCCATCATACGTTATATAGCTGACAAG
CACAACATGTTGGGTGGTTGTCCAAAAGAGCGTGCAGAGATTTCAATGCTTGAAGGAGCGGTTTTGGATA
TTAGATACGGTGTTTCGAGAATTGCATATAGTAAAGACTTTGAAACTCTCAAAGTTGATTTTCTTAGCAA
GCTACCTGAAATGCTGAAAATGTTCGAAGATCGTTTATGTCATAAAACATATTTAAATGGTGATCATGTA
ACCCATCCTGACTTCATGTTGTATGACGCTCTTGATGTTGTTTTATACATGGACCCAATGTGCCTGGATG
CGTTCCCAAAATTAGTTTGTTTTAAAAAACGTATTGAAGCTATCCCACAAATTGATAAGTACTTGAAATC
CAGCAAGTATATAGCATGGCCTTTGCAGGGCTGGCAAGCCACGTTTGGTGGTGGCGACCATCCTCCAAAA
TCGGATCTGGTTCCGCGTGGATCCTCCGCGGCTCTTGAGGTGCTCTTTCAGGGACCCGGGTACCAAGAAC
AAAAACTCATCTCAGAAGAGGATCTGTTGGTACCCGGGCTTCTCCTCGAGCACCACCACCACCACCACTG
AGATCCGGCTGCTAACAAAGCCCGAAAGGAAGCTGAGTTGGCTGCTGCCACCGCTGAGCAATAACTAGGA
ATTCATCGTGACTGACTGACGATCTGCCTCGCGCGTTTCGGTGATGACGGTGAAAACCTCTGACACATGC
AGCTCCCGGAGACGGTCACAGCTTGTCTGTAAGCGGATGCCGGGAGCAGACAAGCCCGTCAGGGCGCGTC
AGCGGGTGTTGGCGGGTGTCGGGGCGCAGCCATGACCCAGTCACGTAGCGATAGCGGAGTGTATAATTCT
TGAAGACGAAAGGGCCTCGTGATACGCCTATTTTTATAGGTTAATGTCATGATAATAATGGTTTCTTAGA
CGTCAGGTGGCACTTTTCGGGGAAATGTGCGCGGAACCCCTATTTGTTTATTTTTCTAAATACATTCAAA
TATGTATCCGCTCATGAGACAATAACCCTGATAAATGCTTCAATAATATTGAAAAAGGAAGAGTATGAGT
ATTCAACATTTCCGTGTCGCCCTTATTCCCTTTTTTGCGGCATTTTGCCTTCCTGTTTTTGCTCACCCAG
AAACGCTGGTGAAAGTAAAAGATGCTGAAGATCAGTTGGGTGCACGAGTGGGTTACATCGAACTGGATCT
CAACAGCGGTAAGATCCTTGAGAGTTTTCGCCCCGAAGAACGTTTTCCAATGATGAGCACTTTTAAAGTT
CTGCTATGTGGCGCGGTATTATCCCGTGTTGACGCCGGGCAAGAGCAACTCGGTCGCCGCATACACTATT
CTCAGAATGACTTGGTTGAGTACTCACCAGTCACAGAAAAGCATCTTACGGATGGCATGACAGTAAGAGA
ATTATGCAGTGCTGCCATAACCATGAGTGATAACACTGCGGCCAACTTACTTCTGACAACGATCGGAGGA
CCGAAGGAGCTAACCGCTTTTTTGCACAACATGGGGGATCATGTAACTCGCCTTGATCGTTGGGAACCGG
AGCTGAATGAAGCCATACCAAACGACGAGCGTGACACCACGATGCCTGCAGCAATGGCAACAACGTTGCG
CAAACTATTAACTGGCGAACTACTTACTCTAGCTTCCCGGCAACAATTAATAGACTGGATGGAGGCGGAT
AAAGTTGCAGGACCACTTCTGCGCTCGGCCCTTCCGGCTGGCTGGTTTATTGCTGATAAATCTGGAGCCG
GTGAGCGTGGGTCTCGCGGTATCATTGCAGCACTGGGGCCAGATGGTAAGCCCTCCCGTATCGTAGTTAT
CTACACGACGGGGAGTCAGGCAACTATGGATGAACGAAATAGACAGATCGCTGAGATAGGTGCCTCACTG
ATTAAGCATTGGTAACTGTCAGACCAAGTTTACTCATATATACTTTAGATTGATTTAAAACTTCATTTTT
AATTTAAAAGGATCTAGGTGAAGATCCTTTTTGATAATCTCATGACCAAAATCCCTTAACGTGAGTTTTC
GTTCCACTGAGCGTCAGACCCCGTAGAAAAGATCAAAGGATCTTCTTGAGATCCTTTTTTTCTGCGCGTA
ATCTGCTGCTTGCAAACAAAAAAACCACCGCTACCAGCGGTGGTTTGTTTGCCGGATCAAGAGCTACCAA
CTCTTTTTCCGAAGGTAACTGGCTTCAGCAGAGCGCAGATACCAAATACTGTCCTTCTAGTGTAGCCGTA
GTTAGGCCACCACTTCAAGAACTCTGTAGCACCGCCTACATACCTCGCTCTGCTAATCCTGTTACCAGTG
GCTGCTGCCAGTGGCGATAAGTCGTGTCTTACCGGGTTGGACTCAAGACGATAGTTACCGGATAAGGCGC
AGCGGTCGGGCTGAACGGGGGGTTCGTGCACACAGCCCAGCTTGGAGCGAACGACCTACACCGAACTGAG
ATACCTACAGCGTGAGCTATGAGAAAGCGCCACGCTTCCCGAAGGGAGAAAGGCGGACAGGTATCCGGTA
AGCGGCAGGGTCGGAACAGGAGAGCGCACGAGGGAGCTTCCAGGGGGAAACGCCTGGTATCTTTATAGTC
CTGTCGGGTTTCGCCACCTCTGACTTGAGCGTCGATTTTTGTGATGCTCGTCAGGGGGGCGGAGCCTATG
GAAAAACGCCAGCAACGCGGCCTTTTTACGGTTCCTGGCCTTTTGCTGGCCTTTTGCTCACATGTTCTTT
CCTGCGTTATCCCCTGATTCTGTGGATAACCGTATTACCGCCTTTGAGTGAGCTGATACCGCTCGCCGCA
GCCGAACGACCGAGCGCAGCGAGTCAGTGAGCGAGGAAGCGGAAGAGCGCCTGATGCGGTATTTTCTCCT
TACGCATCTGTGCGGTATTTCACACCGCATAAATTCCGACACCATCGAATGGCGCAAAACCTTTCGCGGT
ATGGCATGATAGCGCCCGGAAGAGAGTCAATTCAGGGTGGTGAATGTGAAACCAGTAACGTTATACGATG
TCGCAGAGTATGCCGGTGTCTCTTATCAGACCGTTTCCCGCGTGGTGAACCAGGCCAGCCACGTTTCTGC
GAAAACGCGGGAAAAAGTGGAAGCGGCGATGGCGGAGCTGAATTACATTCCCAACCGCGTGGCACAACAA
CTGGCGGGCAAACAGTCGTTGCTGATTGGCGTTGCCACCTCCAGTCTGGCCCTGCACGCGCCGTCGCAAA
TTGTCGCGGCGATTAAATCTCGCGCCGATCAACTGGGTGCCAGCGTGGTGGTGTCGATGGTAGAACGAAG
CGGCGTCGAAGCCTGTAAAGCGGCGGTGCACAATCTTCTCGCGCAACGCGTCAGTGGGCTGATCATTAAC
TATCCGCTGGATGACCAGGATGCCATTGCTGTGGAAGCTGCCTGCACTAATGTTCCGGCGTTATTTCTTG
ATGTCTCTGACCAGACACCCATCAACAGTATTATTTTCTCCCATGAAGACGGTACGCGACTGGGCGTGGA
GCATCTGGTCGCATTGGGTCACCAGCAAATCGCGCTGTTAGCGGGCCCATTAAGTTCTGTCTCGGCGCGT
CTGCGTCTGGCTGGCTGGCATAAATATCTCACTCGCAATCAAATTCAGCCGATAGCGGAACGGGAAGGCG
ACTGGAGTGCCATGTCCGGTTTTCAACAAACCATGCAAATGCTGAATGAGGGCATCGTTCCCACTGCGAT
GCTGGTTGCCAACGATCAGATGGCGCTGGGCGCAATGCGCGCCATTACCGAGTCCGGGCTGCGCGTTGGT
GCGGATATCTCGGTAGTGGGATACGACGATACCGAAGACAGCTCATGTTATATCCCGCCGTTAACCACCA
TCAAACAGGATTTTCGCCTGCTGGGGCAAACCAGCGTGGACCGCTTGCTGCAACTCTCTCAGGGCCAGGC
GGTGAAGGGCAATCAGCTGTTGCCCGTCTCACTGGTGAAAAGAAAAACCACCCTGGCGCCCAATACGCAA
ACCGCCTCTCCCCGCGCGTTGGCCGATTCATTAATGCAGCTGGCACGACAGGTTTCCCGACTGGAAAGCG
GGCAGTGAGCGCAACGCAATTAATGTAAGTTAGCTCACTCATTAGGCACCCCAGGCTTTACACTTTATGC
TTCCGGCTCGTATGTTGTGTGGAATTGTGAGCGGATAACAATTTCACACAGGAAACAGCTATGACCATGA
TTACGGATTCACTGGCCGTCGTTTTACAACGTCGTGACTGGGAAAACCCTGGCGTTACCCAACTTAATCG
CCTTGCAGCACATCCCCCTTTCGCCAGCTGGCGTAATAGCGAAGAGGCCCGCACCGATCGCCCTTCCCAA
CAGTTGCGCAGCCTGAATGGCGAATGGCGCTTTGCCTGGTTTCCGGCACCAGAAGCGGTGCCGGAAAGCT
GGCTGGAGTGCGATCTTCCTGAGGCCGATACTGTCGTCGTCCCCTCAAACTGGCAGATGCACGGTTACGA
TGCGCCCATCTACACCAACGTGACCTATCCCATTACGGTCAATCCGCCGTTTGTTCCCACGGAGAATCCG
ACGGGTTGTTACTCGCTCACATTTAATGTTGATGAAAGCTGGCTACAGGAAGGCCAGACGCGAATTATTT
TTGATGGCGTTGGAATTA
Features (pLannotate 1.2.2; 18 found; start..end, strand, type, name):
    182..210     +  promoter       tac promoter: strong E. coli promoter; hybrid between the trp and lac UV5 promoters
    218..234     +  protein_bind   lac operator: The lac repressor binds to the lac operator to inhibit transcription in E. coli. This inhibition can be relieved by adding lactose or isopropyl-β-D-thiogalactopyranoside (IPTG). lac repressor encoded by lacI
    257..910     +  CDS            GST26_SCHJA: Experimental evidence at protein level: Swiss-Prot protein existence level 1. GST isoenzymes appear to play a central role in the parasite detoxification system. Other functions are also suspected including a role in increasing the solubility of haematin in the parasite gut. From Schistosoma japonicum (Blood fluke).
   1031..1048    +  CDS            9xHis (fragment): 9xHis affinity tag
   1058..1107    +  CDS            SET1 (fragment): solubility-enhancement tag derived from T7 phage gene 10B
   1144..1183    +  CDS            rop (fragment): Rop protein, which maintains plasmids at low copy number; rop
   1285..1325    +  misc_feature   bom (fragment): basis of mobility region from pBR322
   1430..1534    +  promoter       AmpR promoter: bla
   1535..2395    +  CDS            AmpR: β-lactamase; bla; confers resistance to ampicillin, carbenicillin, and related antibiotics
   2566..3154    +  rep_origin     ori: high-copy-number ColE1/pMB1/pBR322/pUC origin of replication
   3340..3391    -  misc_feature   bom (fragment): basis of mobility region from pBR322
   3398..3475    +  promoter       lacI promoter: lacI
   3476..4558    +  CDS            lacI: lac repressor; lacI; The lac repressor binds to the lac operator to inhibit transcription in E. coli. This inhibition can be relieved by adding lactose or isopropyl-β-D-thiogalactopyranoside (IPTG).
   4571..4592    +  protein_bind   CAP binding site: CAP binding activates transcription in the presence of cAMP. E. coli catabolite activator protein
   4607..4637    +  promoter       lac promoter: promoter for the E. coli lac operon
   4645..4661    +  protein_bind   lac operator: The lac repressor binds to the lac operator to inhibit transcription in E. coli. This inhibition can be relieved by adding lactose or isopropyl-β-D-thiogalactopyranoside (IPTG). lac repressor encoded by lacI
   4681..4854    +  CDS            lacZα: LacZα fragment of β-galactosidase; lacZ fragment
   5118..106     -  CDS            yciV (fragment) (across the origin): RNAAM_ECOLI - Also known as trpH From Escherichia coli (strain K12).
