[The description below was written by a language model from this plasmid's Addgene catalogue record and pLannotate feature annotations shown in this document.]
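Description:
pGEXNKI-GST-3C-LIC is an empty bacterial expression backbone of 5,128 bp derived from the pGEX family, designed for producing target proteins in E. coli as N-terminal glutathione S-transferase fusions. It is maintained through a ColE1/pMB1-type origin and selected with ampicillin via the β-lactamase gene under its own promoter. The catalogue entry lists it as low copy, although the annotation tool labels the origin generically as a high-copy type and finds only a short fragment of rop.

Expression is driven by the hybrid tac promoter followed by a lac operator. The plasmid carries its own lacI repressor gene, so transcription stays repressed until it is induced with IPTG. The depositor sequence annotates the repressor promoter as the stronger lacIq variant, whereas the sequencing-derived record calls it the ordinary lacI promoter. The two tables otherwise agree apart from a one-base offset in numbering. Downstream of the operator lies the Schistosoma japonicum GST coding sequence. According to the record this is followed by a 3C protease cleavage site and a ligation-independent cloning site, but neither is annotated as a discrete feature. Genes inserted by LIC are thus fused to GST, which serves as an affinity handle on glutathione resin, and 3C protease digestion can then remove the tag.

Short fragments annotated after GST (a partial His tag and a SET1-like stretch) may be remnants of the cloning region or spurious matches, and the record gives them no function. A lac promoter/lacZα segment and bom fragments are backbone remnants typical of pGEX vectors. The vector belongs to a LIC-compatible suite built for high-throughput parallel cloning and expression screening, for example of ubiquitin-specific proteases.
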