Addgene plasmid #108710: pGEXNKI-GST-3C-LIC
Purpose: (Empty Backbone) Expression of a GST-tagged target protein with 3C protease cleavage site.
Depositing lab: Titia Sixma. Depositing organization: Netherlands Cancer Institute. Publication: Enabling high-throughput ligation-independent cloning and protein expression for the family of ubiquitin specific proteases. Luna-Vargas MP, Christodoulou E, Alfieri A, van Dijk WJ, Stadnik M, Hibbert RG, Sahtoe DD, Clerici M, Marco VD, Littler D, Celie PH, Sixma TK, Perrakis A. J Struct Biol. 2011 Aug;175(2):113-9. doi: 10.1016/j.jsb.2011.03.017. Epub 2011 Mar 29. PubMed 21453775.
Backbone
  Vector backbone: pGEX
  Backbone manufacturer: Novagen
  Backbone size (bp): 5128
  Vector type: Bacterial Expression
  Promoter: tac
  Tag / fusion protein: GST-3C protease cleavage site (N terminal on insert)
Growth in bacteria
  Bacterial resistance: Ampicillin, 100 μg/mL
  Growth temperature: 37°C
  Growth strain: DH5alpha
  Copy number: Low Copy
Gene/Insert
  Cloning method: Ligation Independent Cloning
  Sequencing primers: 5′ GCAAGTATATAGCATGGCCTTTG
Terms and licenses: Academic/Nonprofit Terms; Industry Terms: Not Available to Industry
How to cite: pGEXNKI-GST-3C-LIC was a gift from Titia Sixma (Addgene plasmid # 108710 ; http://n2t.net/addgene:108710 ; RRID:Addgene_108710)
